Addgene plasmid #78981: PP362
Purpose: 255R. Promoter: scTEF1, minimal Promoter: GAP. Figure 5. Expresses GFP and RFP.
Depositing lab: Timothy Lu. Depositing organization: Massachusetts Institute of Technology. Publication: Synthetic biology and microbioreactor platforms for programmable production of biologics at the point-of-care. Perez-Pinera P, Han N, Cleto S, Cao J, Purcell O, Shah KA, Lee K, Ram R, Lu TK. Nat Commun. 2016 Jul 29;7:12211. doi: 10.1038/ncomms12211. PubMed 27470089.
Backbone
  Vector backbone: pPICZ A
  Vector type: Yeast Expression
  Selectable markers: Zeocin
Growth in bacteria
  Bacterial resistance: Bleocin (Zeocin), 50 μg/mL
  Growth temperature: 37°C
  Growth strain: DH5alpha
  Copy number: Unknown
Gene/Insert 1
  Gene/Insert name: GFP
Gene/Insert 2
  Gene/Insert name: RFP
Terms and licenses: Academic/Nonprofit Terms; Industry Terms: Not Available to Industry
How to cite: PP362 was a gift from Timothy Lu (Addgene plasmid # 78981 ; http://n2t.net/addgene:78981 ; RRID:Addgene_78981)
