[The description below was written by a language model from this plasmid's Addgene catalogue record and pLannotate feature annotations shown in this document.]
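Description:
PP362 is a 7,867 bp yeast expression plasmid built on the pPICZ A backbone, a vector family designed for Pichia pastoris. It is propagated in E. coli through a high-copy ColE1/pUC-type origin. Selection in both hosts relies on a single Sh ble (BleoR) gene conferring Zeocin resistance, which is driven by tandem S. cerevisiae TEF1 and bacterial EM7 promoters and closed by the CYC1 terminator.

The annotated sequence contains three expression units. The first places mCherry (the RFP of the record) under the methanol-inducible AOX1 promoter with an AOX1 terminator. The second uses a further copy of the S. cerevisiae TEF1 promoter, matching the "scTEF1" promoter in the catalogue entry, upstream of an open reading frame that includes an ERT2-type estrogen receptor ligand-binding domain fused to the VP64 activation domain, again followed by an AOX1 terminator. This arrangement is typical of a hormone-responsive synthetic transcription factor. About 350 bp between the TEF1 promoter and ERT2 are unannotated, and the record does not identify a DNA-binding domain; the label "255R" may refer to it, but it is not explained. The third unit has EGFP downstream of a fragment of the Pichia GAP promoter, consistent with the stated GAP minimal promoter, and ends in an AOX1 terminator. The region just upstream of this minimal promoter carries only short, probably spurious matches (CUP1, CyPet, CMV) and may hold operator sites for the activator, though this is not stated.

Overall, the plasmid appears to be a dual-reporter test construct in which RFP reports methanol induction and GFP reports output from the synthetic activator. It comes from work on programmable, inducible production of biologics in yeast.
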