Features (pLannotate 1.2.2; 22 found; start..end, strand, type, name):
    157..568     +  promoter       TEF1 promoter: S. cerevisiae TEF1; promoter for EF-1α
    576..623     +  promoter       EM7 promoter: synthetic bacterial promoter&nbsp
    642..1016    +  CDS            BleoR: antibiotic-binding protein; Sh ble from Streptoalloteichus hindustanus; confers resistance to bleomycin, phleomycin, and Zeocin™
   1082..1329    +  terminator     CYC1 terminator: S. cerevisiae CYC1; transcription terminator for CYC1
   1344..2282    +  promoter       AOX1 promoter: Pichia pastoris AOX1; inducible promoter, regulated by methanol
   2303..3010    +  CDS            mCherry: mCherry is a basic (constitutively fluorescent) red fluorescent protein published in 2004, derived from Discosoma sp.. It is reported to be a very rapidly-maturing monomer with low acid sensitivity.
   3046..3292    +  terminator     AOX1 terminator: Pichia pastoris AOX1; transcription terminator for AOX1
   3353..3941    -  rep_origin     ori: high-copy-number ColE1/pMB1/pBR322/pUC origin of replication
   4036..4122    -  CDS            groL1 (fragment): CH601_MYCA1 - Also known as groEL1 From Mycobacterium avium (strain 104).
   4231..4637    +  promoter       TEF1 promoter: S. cerevisiae TEF1; promoter for EF-1α
   4987..5004    -  misc_feature   MCS (fragment): pUC18/19 multiple cloning site
   5009..5891    +  CDS            ERT2 (fragment): mutated ligand-binding domain of the human estrogen receptor (Feil et al., 1997)
   5900..6049    +  CDS            VP64: tetrameric repeat of the minimal activation domain of herpes simplex virus VP16 (Beerli et al., 1998)
   6124..6370    +  terminator     AOX1 terminator: Pichia pastoris AOX1; transcription terminator for AOX1
   6377..6395    +  promoter       CUP1 promoter (fragment): S. cerevisiae CUP1; inducible metallothionein promoter, regulated by Cu2+
   6464..6489    +  CDS            CyPet (fragment): cyan fluorescent protein optimized for FRET with YPet (Nguyen and Daugherty, 2005)
   6584..6606    -  promoter       CMV promoter (fragment): human cytomegalovirus (CMV) immediate early promoter
   6666..6686    -  enhancer       CMV enhancer (fragment): human cytomegalovirus immediate early enhancer; contains an 18-bp deletion relative to the standard CMV enhancer
   6758..6920    +  promoter       GAP promoter (fragment): promoter for Pichia pastoris glyceraldehyde-3-phosphate dehydrogenase
   6936..7652    +  CDS            EGFP: EGFP is a basic (constitutively fluorescent) green fluorescent protein published in 1996, derived from Aequorea victoria. It is reported to be a rapidly-maturing weak dimer with moderate acid sensitivity.
   7722..7739    +  CDS            capTEV™ (fragment): composite tag for in vivo biotinylation, TEV protease cleavage, and 6xHis tagging
   7763..142     +  terminator     AOX1 terminator (across the origin): Pichia pastoris AOX1; transcription terminator for AOX1
>Addgene plasmid #78981 | PP362 | depositor full sequence | sequence record 147726 | PP362 sequence 7867 bps
TCTTCTCGTACGAGCTTGCTCCTGATCAGCCTATCTCGCAGCTGATGAATATCTTGTGGTAGGGGTTTGG
GAAAATCATTCGAGTTTGATGTTTTTCTTGGTATTTCCCACTCCTCTTCAGAGTACAGAAGATTAAGTGA
GACCTTCGTTTGTGCGGATCCCCCACACACCATAGCTTCAAAATGTTTCTACTCCTTTTTTACTCTTCCA
GATTTTCTCGGACTCCGCGCATCGCCGTACCACTTCAAAACACCCAAGCACAGCATACTAAATTTTCCCT
CTTTCTTCCTCTAGGGTGTCGTTAATTACCCGTACTAAAGGTTTGGAAAAGAAAAAAGAGACCGCCTCGT
TTCTTTTTCTTCGTCGAAAAAGGCAATAAAAATTTTTATCACGTTTCTTTTTCTTGAAATTTTTTTTTTT
AGTTTTTTTCTCTTTCAGTGACCTCCATTGATATTTAAGTTAATAAACGGTCTTCAATTTCTCAAGTTTC
AGTTTCATTTTTCTTGTTCTATTACAACTTTTTTTACTTCTTGTTCATTAGAAAGAAAGCATAGCAATCT
AATCTAAGGGGCGGTGTTGACAATTAATCATCGGCATAGTATATCGGCATAGTATAATACGACAAGGTGA
GGAACTAAACCATGGCCAAGTTGACCAGTGCCGTTCCGGTGCTCACCGCGCGCGACGTCGCCGGAGCGGT
CGAGTTCTGGACCGACCGGCTCGGGTTCTCCCGGGACTTCGTGGAGGACGACTTCGCCGGTGTGGTCCGG
GACGACGTGACCCTGTTCATCAGCGCGGTCCAGGACCAGGTGGTGCCGGACAACACCCTGGCCTGGGTGT
GGGTGCGCGGCCTGGACGAGCTGTACGCCGAGTGGTCGGAGGTCGTGTCCACGAACTTCCGGGACGCCTC
CGGGCCGGCCATGACCGAGATCGGCGAGCAGCCGTGGGGGCGGGAGTTCGCCCTGCGCGACCCGGCCGGC
AACTGCGTGCACTTCGTGGCCGAGGAGCAGGACTGACACGTCCGACGGCGGCCCACGGGTCCCAGGCCTC
GGAGATCCGTCCCCCTTTTCCTTTGTCGATATCATGTAATTAGTTATGTCACGCTTACATTCACGCCCTC
CCCCCACATCCGCTCTAACCGAAAAGGAAGGAGTTAGACAACCTGAAGTCTAGGTCCCTATTTATTTTTT
TATAGTTATGTTAGTATTAAGAACGTTATTTATATTTCAAATTTTTCTTTTTTTTCTGTACAGACGCGTG
TACGCATGTAACATTATACTGAAAACCTTGCTTGAGAAGGTTTTGGGACGCTCGAAGGCTTTAATTTGCA
AGCTGGAGACCAAGATCTAACATCCAAAGACGAAAGGTTGAATGAAACCTTTTTGCCATCCGACATCCAC
AGGTCCATTCTCACACATAAGTGCCAAACGCAACAGGAGGGGATACACTAGCAGCAGACCGTTGCAAACG
CAGGACCTCCACTCCTCTTCTCCTCAACACCCACTTTTGCCATCGAAAAACCAGCCCAGTTATTGGGCTT
GATTGGAGCTCGCTCATTCCAATTCCTTCTATTAGGCTACTAACACCATGACTTTATTAGCCTGTCTATC
CTGGCCCCCCTGGCGAGGTTCATGTTTGTTTATTTCCGAATGCAACAAGCTCCGCATTACACCCGAACAT
CACTCCAGATGAGGGCTTTCTGAGTGTGGGGTCAAATAGTTTCATGTTCCCCAAATGGCCCAAAACTGAC
AGTTTAAACGCTGTCTTGGAACCTAATATGACAAAAGCGTGATCTCATCCAAGATGAACTAAGTTTGGTT
CGTTGAAATGCTAACGGCCAGTTGGTCAAAAAGAAACTTCCAAAAGTCGGCATACCGTTTGTCTTGTTTG
GTATTGATTGACGAATGCTCAAAAATAATCTCATTAATGCTTAGCGCAGTCTCTCTATCGCTTCTGAACC
CCGGTGCACCTGTGCCGAAACGCAAATGGGGAAACACCCGCTTTTTGGATGATTATGCATTGTCTCCACA
TTGTATGCTTCCAAGATTCTGGTGGGAATACTGCTGATAGCCTAACGTTCATGATCAAAATTTAACTGTT
CTAACCCCTACTTGACAGCAATATATAAACAGAAGGAAGCTGCCCTGTCTTAAACCTTTTTTTTTATCAT
CATTATTAGCTTACTTTCATAATTGCGACTGGTTCCAATTGACAAGCTTTTGATTTTAACGACTTTTAAC
GACAACTTGAGAAGATCAAAAAACAACTAATTATTCGAAACGAATTCATGGCAACTTCCGGTATGGTCTC
AAAGGGAGAGGAAAATAATATGGCTATTATTAAGGAGTTTATGCGTTTTAAGGTACATATGGAAGGTTCT
GTCAACGGTCACGAATTCGAAATTGAAGGTGAGGGGGAGGGGAGACCATACGAGGGAACTCAGACTGCTA
AGTTAAAGGTCACTAAAGGTGGTCCTTTACCTTTCGCCTGGGATATCCTGTCTCCACAGTTTATGTACGG
TTCAAAGGCTTATGTGAAACATCCTGCCGATATCCCAGATTATCTTAAACTTTCTTTCCCTGAGGGTTTT
AAGTGGGAGAGGGTAATGAACTTTGAAGACGGTGGTGTGGTCACTGTTACTCAGGACTCAAGTCTGCAGG
ACGGTGAGTTCATCTACAAGGTGAAGCTGAGAGGTACCAATTTTCCATCAGATGGTCCCGTGATGCAAAA
AAAGACAATGGGTTGGGAAGCTTCTAGTGAACGTATGTATCCCGAAGATGGAGCTTTGAAAGGTGAAATT
AAGCAAAGACTAAAACTTAAGGATGGTGGACATTACGATGCTGAAGTTAAGACGACCTACAAGGCCAAAA
AGCCAGTCCAGTTGCCTGGAGCATACAATGTTAACATCAAATTGGATATAACTTCCCATAATGAAGACTA
TACCATCGTCGAGCAATACGAACGAGCCGAAGGGAGACACAGTACTGGTGGTATGGATGAACTTTATAAA
GGATCCGGAACCGCACCGGTCTTGCTAGATTCTAATCAAGAGGATGTCAGAATGCCATTTGCCTGAGAGA
TGCAGGCTTCATTTTTGATACTTTTTTATTTGTAACCTATATAGTATAGGATTTTTTTTGTCATTTTGTT
TCTTCTCGTACGAGCTTGCTCCTGATCAGCCTATCTCGCAGCTGATGAATATCTTGTGGTAGGGGTTTGG
GAAAATCATTCGAGTTTGATGTTTTTCTTGGTATTTCCCACTCCTCTTCAGAGTACAGAAGATTAAGTGA
GACATGTGAGCAAAAGGCCAGCAAAAGGCCAGGAACCGTAAAAAGGCCGCGTTGCTGGCGTTTTTCCATA
GGCTCCGCCCCCCTGACGAGCATCACAAAAATCGACGCTCAAGTCAGAGGTGGCGAAACCCGACAGGACT
ATAAAGATACCAGGCGTTTCCCCCTGGAAGCTCCCTCGTGCGCTCTCCTGTTCCGACCCTGCCGCTTACC
GGATACCTGTCCGCCTTTCTCCCTTCGGGAAGCGTGGCGCTTTCTCAATGCTCACGCTGTAGGTATCTCA
GTTCGGTGTAGGTCGTTCGCTCCAAGCTGGGCTGTGTGCACGAACCCCCCGTTCAGCCCGACCGCTGCGC
CTTATCCGGTAACTATCGTCTTGAGTCCAACCCGGTAAGACACGACTTATCGCCACTGGCAGCAGCCACT
GGTAACAGGATTAGCAGAGCGAGGTATGTAGGCGGTGCTACAGAGTTCTTGAAGTGGTGGCCTAACTACG
GCTACACTAGAAGGACAGTATTTGGTATCTGCGCTCTGCTGAAGCCAGTTACCTTCGGAAAAAGAGTTGG
TAGCTCTTGATCCGGCAAACAAACCACCGCTGGTAGCGGTGGTTTTTTTGTTTGCAAGCAGCAGATTACG
CGCAGAAAAAAAGGATCTCAAGAAGATCCTTTGATCTTTTCTACGGGGTCTGACGCTCAGTGGAACGAAA
ACTCACGTTAAGGGATTTTGGTCATGAGATCAGATCTGAGCTCGTTTGGCCGTGGCCGTGCTCGTCCTCG
TCGGCCGGCTTGTCGACGACGGCGGTCTCCGTCGTCAGGATCATCCGGGCCACAAGCTTGCTGACAGAAG
CCTCAAGAAAAAAAAAATTCTTCTTCGACTATGCTGGAGGCAGAGATGATCGAGCCGGTAGTTAACTATA
TATAGCTAAATTGGTTCCATCACCTCGAGTCCACACACCATAGCTTCAAAATGTTTCTACTCCTTTTTTA
CTCTTCCAGATTTTCTCGGACTCCGCGCATCGCCGTACCACTTCAAAACACCCAAGCACAGCATACTAAA
TTTCCCCTCTTTCTTCCTCTAGGGTGTCGTTAATTACCCGTACTAAAGGTTTGGAAAAGAAAAAAGAGAC
CGCCTCGTTTCTTTTTCTTCGTCGAAAAAGGCAATAAAAATTTTTATCACGTTTCTTTTTCTTGAAAATT
TTTTTTTTGATTTTTTTCTCTTTCGATGACCTCCCATTGATATTTAAGTTAATAAACGGTCTTCAATTTC
TCAAGTTTCAGTTTCATTTTTCTTGTTCTATTACAACTTTTTTTACTTCTTGCTCATTAGAAAGAAAGCA
TAGCAATCTAATCTAAGGACTAGTAAAAATGCGCGGAGCTCCTAAGAAAAAGCGCAAAGTCCGGCCGGCA
TCTAGACCCGGGGAGCGCCCCTTCCAGTGTCGCATTTGCATGCGGAACTTTTCGCGCCAGGACAGGCTTG
ACAGGCATACCCGTACTCATACCGGTGAAAAACCGTTTCAGTGTCGGATCTGTATGCGAAATTTCTCCCA
GAAGGAGCACTTGGCGGGGCATCTACGTACGCACACCGGCGAGAAGCCATTCCAATGCCGAATATGCATG
CGCAACTTCAGTCGCCGCGACAACCTGAACCGGCACCTAAAAACCCACCTGAGGAACATATGCGGCGGAG
GCACACCTGCAGCTGCGTCGACTCTAGAGGATCCATCTGCTGGAGACATGAGAGCTGCCAACCTTTGGCC
AAGCCCGCTCATGATCAAACGCTCTAAGAAGAACAGCCTGGCCTTGTCCCTGACGGCCGACCAGATGGTC
AGTGCCTTGTTGGATGCTGAGCCCCCCATACTCTATTCCGAGTATGATCCTACCAGACCCTTCAGTGAAG
CTTCGATGATGGGCTTACTGACCAACCTGGCAGACAGGGAGCTGGTTCACATGATCAACTGGGCGAAGAG
GGTGCCAGGCTTTGTGGATTTGACCCTCCATGATCAGGTCCACCTTCTAGAATGTGCCTGGCTAGAGATC
CTGATGATTGGTCTCGTCTGGCGCTCCATGGAGCACCCAGTGAAGCTACTGTTTGCTCCTAACTTGCTCT
TGGACAGGAACCAGGGAAAATGTGTAGAGGGCATGGTGGAGATCTTCGACATGCTGCTGGCTACATCATC
TCGGTTCCGCATGATGAATCTGCAGGGAGAGGAGTTTGTGTGCCTCAAATCTATTATTTTGCTTAATTCT
GGAGTGTACACATTTCTGTCCAGCACCCTGAAGTCTCTGGAAGAGAAGGACCATATCCACCGAGTCCTGG
ACAAGATCACAGACACTTTGATCCACCTGATGGCCAAGGCAGGCCTGACCCTGCAGCAGCAGCACCAGCG
GCTGGCCCAGCTCCTCCTCATCCTCTCCCACATCAGGCACATGAGTAACAAAGGCATGGAGCATCTGTAC
AGCATGAAGTGCAAGAACGTGGTGCCCCTCTATGACCTGCTGCTGGAGATGCTGGACGCCCACCGCCTAC
ATGCGCCCACTAGCCGTGGAGGGGCATCCGTGGAGGAGACGGACCAAAGCCACTTGGCCACTGCGGGCTC
TACTTCATCGCCTAGGGCCGACGCGCTGGACGATTTCGATCTCGACATGCTGGGTTCTGATGCCCTCGAT
GACTTTGACCTGGATATGTTGGGAAGCGACGCATTGGATGACTTTGATCTGGACATGCTCGGCTCCGATG
CTCTGGACGATTTCGATCTCGATATGTTAATTAACTACCCGTACGACGTTCCGGACTACGCTTCTTGAGG
TACCATCGGTAGACCGGTCTTGCTAGATTCTAATCAAGAGGATGTCAGAATGCCATTTGCCTGAGAGATG
CAGGCTTCATTTTTGATACTTTTTTATTTGTAACCTATATAGTATAGGATTTTTTTTGTCATTTTGTTTC
TTCTCGTACGAGCTTGCTCCTGATCAGCCTATCTCGCAGCTGATGAATATCTTGTGGTAGGGGTTTGGGA
AAATCATTCGAGTTTGATGTTTTTCTTGGTATTTCCCACTCCTCTTCAGAGTACAGAAGATTAAGTGAGA
GCTAGCATATCATATAGAAGTCATCGCGGCAGATCAATTCATCAATCGGAGTGAGGATATTGCGAGTTTA
CCACCATCAATCGGAGTGAGGATCTCCAATTGGTGACGGTCCAGTCATCAATCGGAGTGAGGATTCAGCT
GCTTCTCGAGGCCGCACATCAATCGGAGTGAGGATGTACAGGGTGGGCTGTTCCACCATCAATCGGAGTG
AGGATTTGCGTCAATGGGGCGGAGTTCATCAATCGGAGTGAGGATATCGAAGTCATCGAGAGCACTCATC
AATCGGAGTGAGGATATACTCCACCCATTGACGTCACATCAATCGGAGTGAGGATTGGAACCAGAAGGGT
CTCTTCATCAATCGGAGTGAGGATACCCTATGGGCGCGCCGTCGCTGGCAATAATAGCGGGCGGACGCAT
GTCATGAGATTATTGGAAACCACCAGAATCGAATATAAAAGGCGAACACCTTTCCCAATTTTGGTTTCCC
CTGACCCAAAGACTTTAAATTTAATTTATTTGTCCCTATTTCAATCAATTGAACAACTATCAAAACACAG
AATTCATGGTGAGCAAGGGCGAGGAGCTGTTCACCGGGGTGGTGCCCATCCTGGTCGAGCTGGACGGCGA
CGTAAACGGCCACAAGTTCAGCGTGTCCGGCGAGGGCGAGGGCGATGCCACCTACGGCAAGCTGACCCTG
AAGTTCATCTGCACCACCGGCAAGCTGCCCGTGCCCTGGCCCACCCTCGTGACCACCCTGACCTACGGCG
TGCAGTGCTTCAGCCGCTACCCCGACCACATGAAGCAGCACGACTTCTTCAAGTCCGCCATGCCCGAAGG
CTACGTCCAGGAGCGCACCATCTTCTTCAAGGACGACGGCAACTACAAGACCCGCGCCGAGGTGAAGTTC
GAGGGCGACACCCTGGTGAACCGCATCGAGCTGAAGGGCATCGACTTCAAGGAGGACGGCAACATCCTGG
GGCACAAGCTGGAGTACAACTACAACAGCCACAACGTCTATATCATGGCCGACAAGCAGAAGAACGGCAT
CAAGGTGAACTTCAAGATCCGCCACAACATCGAGGACGGCAGCGTGCAGCTCGCCGACCACTACCAGCAG
AACACCCCCATCGGCGACGGCCCCGTGCTGCTGCCCGACAACCACTACCTGAGCACCCAGAGCGCCCTGA
GCAAAGACCCCAACGAGAAGCGCGATCACATGGTCCTGCTGGAGTTCGTGACCGCCGCCGGGATCACTCT
CGGCATGGACGAGCTGTACAAGGCCGCGGCGGCCGCCAGCTTTCTAGAACAAAAACTCATCTCAGAAGAG
GATCTGAATAGCGCCGTCGACCATCATCATCATCATCATTGACCGGTCTTGCTAGATTCTAATCAAGAGG
ATGTCAGAATGCCATTTGCCTGAGAGATGCAGGCTTCATTTTTGATACTTTTTTATTTGTAACCTATATA
GTATAGGATTTTTTTTGTCATTTTGTT
