>Addgene plasmid #78981 | PP362 | addgene partial sequence | sequence record 168275 | pRS414-R 5'-CACCTCTGACTTGAGCGTCG-3'
GGCCTTTTTACGGTTCCTGGCCTTTTGCTGGCCTTTTGCTCACATGTCTCACTTAATTTCTGTACTCTGA
AGAGGAGTGGGAAATACCAAGAAAAACATCAAACTCGAATGATTTTCCCAAACCCCTACCACAAGATATT
CATCAGCTGCGAGATAGGCTGATCAGGAGCAAGCTCGTACGAGAAGAAACAAAATGACAAAAAAAATCCT
ATACTATATAGGTTACAAATAAAAAAGTATCAAAAATGAAGCCTGCATCTCTCAGGCAAATGGCATTCTG
ACATCCTCTTGATTAGAATCTAGCAAGACCGGTGCGGTTCCGGATCCTTTATAAAGTTCATCCATACCAC
CAGTACTGTGTCTCCCTTCGGCTCGTTCGTATTGCTCGACGATGGTATAGTCTTCATTATGGGAAGTTAT
ATCCAATTTGATGTTAACATTGTATGCTCCAGGCAACTGGACTGGCTTTTTGGCCTTGTAGGTCGTCTTA
ACTTCAGCATCGTAATGTCCACCATCCTTAAGTTTTAGTCTTTGCTTAATTTCACCTTTCAAAGCTCCAT
CTTCGGGATACATACGTTCACTAGAAGCTTCCCAACCCATTGTCTTTTTTTGCATCACGGGACCATCTGA
TGGAAAATTGGTACCTCTCAGCTTCACCTTGTAGATGAACTCACCGTCCTGCAGACTTGAGTCCTGAGTA
ACAGTGACCACACCACCGTCTTCAAAGTTCATTACCCTCTCCCACTTAAAACCCTCAGGGAA
