>Addgene plasmid #78981 | PP362 | addgene partial sequence | sequence record 168277 | pGAP-fwd 5'-gtccctatttcaatcaattgaa-3'
AGCTGTTCACCGGGGTGGTGCCCATCCTGGTCGAGCTGGACGGCGACGTAAACGGCCACAAGTTCAGCGT
GTCCGGCGAGGGCGAGGGCGATGCCACCTACGGCAAGCTGACCCTGAAGTTCATCTGCACCACCGGCAAG
CTGCCCGTGCCCTGGCCCACCCTCGTGACCACCCTGACCTACGGCGTGCAGTGCTTCAGCCGCTACCCCG
ACCACATGAAGCAGCACGACTTCTTCAAGTCCGCCATGCCCGAAGGCTACGTCCAGGAGCGCACCATCTT
CTTCAAGGACGACGGCAACTACAAGACCCGCGCCGAGGTGAAGTTCGAGGGCGACACCCTGGTGAACCGC
ATCGAGCTGAAGGGCATCGACTTCAAGGAGGACGGCAACATCCTGGGGCACAAGCTGGAGTACAACTACA
ACAGCCACAACGTCTATATCATGGCCGACAAGCAGAAGAACGGCATCAAGGTGAACTTCAAGATCCGCCA
CAACATCGAGGACGGCAGCGTGCAGCTCGCCGACCACTACCAGCAGAACACCCCCATCGGCGACGGCCCC
GTGCTGCTGCCCGACAACCACTACCTGAGCACCCAGAGCGCCCTGAGCAAAGACCCCAACGAGAAGCGCG
ATCACATGGTCCTGCTGGAGTTCGTGACCGCCGCCGGGATCACTCTCGGCATGGACGAGCTGTACAAGGC
CGCGGCGGCCGCCAGCTTTCTAGAACAAAAACTCATCTCAGAAGAGGATCTGAATAGCGCCGTCGACCAT
CATCATCATCATCATTGACCGGTCTTGCTAGATTCTAATCAAGAGGATGTCAGAATGCCATT
